>Addgene plasmid #41915 | pHAGE DN Cullin4B | addgene full sequence | sequence record 362807 | Addgene NGS Result
TGGAAGGGCTAATTCACTCCCAAAGAAGACAAGATATCCTTGATCTGTGGATCTACCACACACAAGGCTA
CTTCCCTGATTAGCAGAACTACACACCAGGGCCAGGGGTCAGATATCCACTGACCTTTGGATGGTGCTAC
AAGCTAGTACCAGTTGAGCCAGATAAGGTAGAAGAGGCCAATAAAGGAGAGAACACCAGCTTGTTACACC
CTGTGAGCCTGCATGGGATGGATGACCCGGAGAGAGAAGTGTTAGAGTGGAGGTTTGACAGCCGCCTAGC
ATTTCATCACGTGGCCCGAGAGCTGCATCCGGAGTACTTCAAGAACTGCTGATATCGAGCTTGCTACAAG
GGACTTTCCGCTGGGGACTTTCCAGGGAGGCGTGGCCTGGGCGGGACTGGGGAGTGGCGAGCCCTCAGAT
CCTGCATATAAGCAGCTGCTTTTTGCCTGTACTGGGTCTCTCTGGTTAGACCAGATCTGAGCCTGGGAGC
TCTCTGGCTAACTAGGGAACCCACTGCTTAAGCCTCAATAAAGCTTGCCTTGAGTGCTTCAAGTAGTGTG
TGCCCGTCTGTTGTGTGACTCTGGTAACTAGAGATCCCTCAGACCCTTTTAGTCAGTGTGGAAAATCTCT
AGCAGTGGCGCCCGAACAGGGACTTGAAAGCGAAAGGGAAACCAGAGGAGCTCTCTCGACGCAGGACTCG
GCTTGCTGAAGCGCGCACGGCAAGAGGCGAGGGGCGGCGACTGGTGAGTACGCCAAAAATTTTGACTAGC
GGAGGCTAGAAGGAGAGAGATGGGTGCGAGAGCGTCAGTATTAAGCGGGGGAGAATTAGATCGCGATGGG
AAAAAATTCGGTTAAGGCCAGGGGGAAAGAAAAAATATAAATTAAAACATATAGTATGGGCAAGCAGGGA
GCTAGAACGATTCGCAGTTAATCCTGGCCTGTTAGAAACATCAGAAGGCTGTAGACAAATACTGGGACAG
CTACAACCATCCCTTCAGACAGGATCAGAAGAACTTAGATCATTATATAATACAGTAGCAACCCTCTATT
GTGTGCATCAAAGGATAGAGATAAAAGACACCAAGGAAGCTTTAGACAAGATAGAGGAAGAGCAAAACAA
AAGTAAGACCACCGCACAGCAAGCGGCCGGCCGCTGATCTTCAGACCTGGAGGAGGAGATATGAGGGACA
ATTGGAGAAGTGAATTATATAAATATAAAGTAGTAAAAATTGAACCATTAGGAGTAGCACCCACCAAGGC
AAAGAGAAGAGTGGTGCAGAGAGAAAAAAGAGCAGTGGGAATAGGAGCTTTGTTCCTTGGGTTCTTGGGA
GCAGCAGGAAGCACTATGGGCGCAGCGTCAATGACGCTGACGGTACAGGCCAGACAATTATTGTCTGGTA
TAGTGCAGCAGCAGAACAATTTGCTGAGGGCTATTGAGGCGCAACAGCATCTGTTGCAACTCACAGTCTG
GGGCATCAAGCAGCTCCAGGCAAGAATCCTGGCTGTGGAAAGATACCTAAAGGATCAACAGCTCCTGGGG
ATTTGGGGTTGCTCTGGAAAACTCATTTGCACCACTGCTGTGCCTTGGAATGCTAGTTGGAGTAATAAAT
CTCTGGAACAGATTTGGAATCACACGACCTGGATGGAGTGGGACAGAGAAATTAACAATTACACAAGCTT
AATACACTCCTTAATTGAAGAATCGCAAAACCAGCAAGAAAAGAATGAACAAGAATTATTGGAATTAGAT
AAATGGGCAAGTTTGTGGAATTGGTTTAACATAACAAATTGGCTGTGGTATATAAAATTATTCATAATGA
TAGTAGGAGGCTTGGTAGGTTTAAGAATAGTTTTTGCTGTACTTTCTATAGTGAATAGAGTTAGGCAGGG
ATATTCACCATTATCGTTTCAGACCCACCTCCCAACCCCGAGGGGACCCGACAGGCCCGAAGGAATAGAA
GAAGAAGGTGGAGAGAGAGACAGAGACAGATCCATTCGATTAGTGAACGGATCTCGACGGTATCGCCGAA
TTCACAAATGGCAGTATTCATCCACAATTTTAAAAGAAAAGGGGGGATTGGGGGGTACAGTGCAGGGGAA
AGAATAGTAGACATAATAGCAACAGACATACAAACTAAAGAATTACAAAAACAAATTACAAAAATTCAAA
ATTTTCGGGTTTATTACAGGGACAGCAGAGATCCAGTTTGGACTAGTGGAGTTCCGCGTTACATAACTTA
CGGTAAATGGCCCGCCTGGCTGACCGCCCAACGACCCCCGCCCATTGACGTCAATAATGACGTATGTTCC
CATAGTAACGCCAATAGGGACTTTCCATTGACGTCAATGGGTGGAGTATTTACGGTAAACTGCCCACTTG
GCAGTACATCAAGTGTATCATATGCCAAGTACGCCCCCTATTGACGTCAATGACGGTAAATGGCCCGCCT
GGCATTATGCCCAGTACATGACCTTATGGGACTTTCCTACTTGGCAGTACATCTACGTATTAGTCATCGC
TATTACCATGGTGATGCGGTTTTGGCAGTACATCAATGGGCGTGGATAGCGGTTTGACTCACGGGGATTT
CCAAGTCTCCACCCCATTGACGTCAATGGGAGTTTGTTTTGGCACCAAAATCAACGGGACTTTCCAAAAT
GTCGTAACAACTCCGCCCCATTGACGCAAATGGGCGGTAGGCGTGTACGGTGGGAGGTCTATATAAGCAG
AGCTCGTTTAGTGAACCGTCAGATCGCCTGGAGACGCCATCCACGCTGTTTTGACCTCCATAGAAGACAC
CGGCGGCCGATCCACCATGATGTCACAGTCATCTGGATCAGGAGATGGGAATGATGATGAGGCTACTACC
TCTAAAGACGGTGGTTTTTCTTCCCCCAGTCCCTCAGCTGCTGCTGCTGCTCAGGAGGTCAGATCTGCCA
CTGATGGTAATACCAGCACCACTCCGCCCACCTCTGCCAAGAAGAGAAAGTTAAACAGCAGCAGCAGTAG
CAGCAGTAACAGTAGTAACGAGAGAGAAGACTTTGATTCCACCTCTTCCTCCTCTTCCACTCCTCCTTTA
CAACCCAGGGATTCGGCATCCCCTTCAACCTCGTCCTTCTGCCTGGGGGTTTCAGTGGCTGCTTCCAGCC
ACGTACCGATACAGAAGAAGCTGCGTTTTGAAGACACCCTGGAGTTTGTAGGGTTTGATGCGAAGATGGC
TGAGGAATCCTCCTCCTCCTCCTCCTCATCTTCACCAACTGCTGCAACATCTCAGCAGCAGCAACTTAAA
AATAAGAGTATATTAATCTCTTCTGTGGCTTCGGTGCATCATGCAAACGGCCTAGCCAAATCTTCTACCA
CCGTCTCTAGCTTTGCTAACAGCAAACCTGGCTCTGCTAAGAAGTTAGTGATCAAGAACTTTAAAGATAA
GCCTAAATTACCAGAAAACTACACAGATGAAACCTGGCAAAAACTGAAAGAAGCAGTGGAAGCTATTCAG
AATAGTACTTCAATTAAGTACAATTTAGAAGAACTCTACCAGGCTGTAGAAAATCTCTGTTCTTACAAGA
TTTCTGCAAACTTGTACAAACAGCTGAGACAGATCTGCGAAGATCACATCAAAGCACAGATTCATCAATT
CAGAGAGGATTCATTGGATAGCGTTCTTTTTTTAAAGAAGATTGATAGATGCTGGCAAAACCATTGCAGA
CAAATGATCATGATCAGGAGCATTTTTTTGTTTCTGGATAGAACTTACGTTCTTCAGAATTCAATGCTAC
CCTCCATTTGGGACATGGGACTGGAGTTATTTAGGGCTCATATTATAAGTGATCAGAAAGTGCAGAATAA
GACAATTGATGGCATTCTTCTCTTGATTGAGAGGGAAAGGAATGGTGAAGCAATTGATAGAAGTTTACTT
CGAAGCCTTTTAAGCATGCTGTCTGATTTGCAAATTTATCAAGATTCTTTTGAACAACGATTTTTGGAAG
AAACTAACCGGCTCTATGCAGCTGAAGGCCAAAAATTAATGCAAGAAAGAGAGGTTCCTGAATATCTACA
TCATGTTAACAAACGTCTAGAAGAAGAAGCAGACAGACTTATTACTTACTTAGATCAGACCACCCAGAAG
TCATTAATTGCTACTGTAGAAAAACAACTTCTAGGTGAACACTTAACAGCAATTCTTCAGAAAGGTTTAA
ATAACCTCCTTGATGAAAACCGAATTCAAGATTTGTCTCTTCTGTATCAGCTCTTCAGTAGAGTTCGAGG
TGGAGTTCAGGTTCTTTTGCAGCAGTGGATCGAATATATCAAGGCATTTGGCAGCACTATTGTAATTAAT
CCTGAAAAAGATAAAACCATGGTTCAAGAATTGCTGGATTTTAAAGATAAGGTTGACCATATAATTGATA
TCTGCTTTCTGAAGAATGAGAAATTTATCAATGCCATGAAAGAAGCATTTGAAACGTTCATTAACAAAAG
ACCAAATAAACCAGCTGAACTTATAGCTAAGTATGTAGATTCAAAACTTCGTGCAGGCAACAAAGAAGCT
ACAGATGAAGAACTTGAGAAAATGTTGGATAAAATTATGATCATATTTGACTACAAGGATGACGATGACA
AGTAGTCGAGCATGCATCTAGCGATAGATCCTAATCAACCTCTGGATTACAAAATTTGTGAAAGATTGAC
TGGTATTCTTAACTATGTTGCTCCTTTTACGCTATGTGGATACGCTGCTTTAATGCCTTTGTATCATGCT
ATTGCTTCCCGTATGGCTTTCATTTTCTCCTCCTTGTATAAATCCTGGTTGCTGTCTCTTTATGAGGAGT
TGTGGCCCGTTGTCAGGCAACGTGGCGTGGTGTGCACTGTGTTTGCTGACGCAACCCCCACTGGTTGGGG
CATTGCCACCACCTGTCAGCTCCTTTCCGGGACTTTCGCTTTCCCCCTCCCTATTGCCACGGCGGAACTC
ATCGCCGCCTGCCTTGCCCGCTGCTGGACAGGGGCTCGGCTGTTGGGCACTGACAATTCCGTGGTGTTGT
CGGGGAAATCATCGTCCTTTCCTTGGCTGCTCGCCTGTGTTGCCACCTGGATTCTGCGCGGGACGTCCTT
CTGCTACGTCCCTTCGGCCCTCAATCCAGCGGACCTTCCTTCCCGCGGCCTGCTGCCGGCTCTGCGGCCT
CTTCCGCGTCTTCGCCTTCGCCCTCAGACGAGTCGGATCTCCCTTTGGGCCGCCTCCCCGCCTGAGATCC
TTTAAGACCAATGACTTACAAGGCAGCTGTAGATCTTAGCCACTTTTTAAAAGAAAAGGGGGGACTGGAA
GGGCTAATTCACTCCCAACGAAGACAAGATCTGCTTTTTGCTTGTACTGGGTCTCTCTGGTTAGACCAGA
TCTGAGCCTGGGAGCTCTCTGGCTAACTAGGGAACCCACTGCTTAAGCCTCAATAAAGCTTGCCTTGAGT
GCTTCAAGTAGTGTGTGCCCGTCTGTTGTGTGACTCTGGTAACTAGAGATCCCTCAGACCCTTTTAGTCA
GTGTGGAAAATCTCTAGCAGTAGTAGTTCATGTCATCTTATTATTCAGTATTTATAACTTGCAAAGAAAT
GAATATCAGAGAGTGAGAGGCCCGGGTTAATTAAGGAAAGGGCTAGATCATTCTTGAAGACGAAAGGGCC
TCGTGATACGCCTATTTTTATAGGTTAATGTCATGATAATAATGGTTTCTTAGACGTCAGGTGGCACTTT
TCGGGGAAATGTGCGCGGAACCCCTATTTGTTTATTTTTCTAAATACATTCAAATATGTATCCGCTCATG
AGACAATAACCCTGATAAATGCTTCAATAATATTGAAAAAGGAAGAGTATGAGTATTCAACATTTCCGTG
TCGCCCTTATTCCCTTTTTTGCGGCATTTTGCCTTCCTGTTTTTGCTCACCCAGAAACGCTGGTGAAAGT
AAAAGATGCTGAAGATCAGTTGGGTGCACGAGTGGGTTACATCGAACTGGATCTCAACAGCGGTAAGATC
CTTGAGAGTTTTCGCCCCGAAGAACGTTTTCCAATGATGAGCACTTTTAAAGTTCTGCTATGTGGCGCGG
TATTATCCCGTGTTGACGCCGGGCAAGAGCAACTCGGTCGCCGCATACACTATTCTCAGAATGACTTGGT
TGAGTACTCACCAGTCACAGAAAAGCATCTTACGGATGGCATGACAGTAAGAGAATTATGCAGTGCTGCC
ATAACCATGAGTGATAACACTGCGGCCAACTTACTTCTGACAACGATCGGAGGACCGAAGGAGCTAACCG
CTTTTTTGCACAACATGGGGGATCATGTAACTCGCCTTGATCGTTGGGAACCGGAGCTGAATGAAGCCAT
ACCAAACGACGAGCGTGACACCACGATGCCTGTAGCAATGGCAACAACGTTGCGCAAACTATTAACTGGC
GAACTACTTACTCTAGCTTCCCGGCAACAATTAATAGACTGGATGGAGGCGGATAAAGTTGCAGGACCAC
TTCTGCGCTCGGCCCTTCCGGCTGGCTGGTTTATTGCTGATAAATCTGGAGCCGGTGAGCGTGGGTCTCG
CGGTATCATTGCAGCACTGGGGCCAGATGGTAAGCCCTCCCGTATCGTAGTTATCTACACGACGGGGAGT
CAGGCAACTATGGATGAACGAAATAGACAGATCGCTGAGATAGGTGCCTCACTGATTAAGCATTGGTAAC
TGTCAGACCAAGTTTACTCATATATACTTTAGATTGATTTAAAACTTCATTTTTAATTTAAAAGGATCTA
GGTGAAGATCCTTTTTGATAATCTCATGACCAAAATCCCTTAACGTGAGTTTTCGTTCCACTGAGCGTCA
GACCCCGTAGAAAAGATCAAAGGATCTTCTTGAGATCCTTTTTTTCTGCGCGTAATCTGCTGCTTGCAAA
CAAAAAAACCACCGCTACCAGCGGTGGTTTGTTTGCCGGATCAAGAGCTACCAACTCTTTTTCCGAAGGT
AACTGGCTTCAGCAGAGCGCAGATACCAAATACTGTTCTTCTAGTGTAGCCGTAGTTAGGCCACCACTTC
AAGAACTCTGTAGCACCGCCTACATACCTCGCTCTGCTAATCCTGTTACCAGTGGCTGCTGCCAGTGGCG
ATAAGTCGTGTCTTACCGGGTTGGACTCAAGACGATAGTTACCGGATAAGGCGCAGCGGTCGGGCTGAAC
GGGGGGTTCGTGCACACAGCCCAGCTTGGAGCGAACGACCTACACCGAACTGAGATACCTACAGCGTGAG
CTATGAGAAAGCGCCACGCTTCCCGAAGGGAGAAAGGCGGACAGGTATCCGGTAAGCGGCAGGGTCGGAA
CAGGAGAGCGCACGAGGGAGCTTCCAGGGGGAAACGCCTGGTATCTTTATAGTCCTGTCGGGTTTCGCCA
CCTCTGACTTGAGCGTCGATTTTTGTGATGCTCGTCAGGGGGGCGGAGCCTATGGAAAAACGCCAGCAAC
GCGGCCTTTTTACGGTTCCTGGCCTTTTGCTGGCCTTTTGCTCACATGTTCTTTCCTGCGTTATCCCCTG
ATTCTGTGGATAACCGTATTACCGCCTTTGAGTGAGCTGATACCGCTCGCCGCAGCCGAACGACCGAGCG
CAGCGAGTCAGTGAGCGAGGAAGCGGAAGAGCGCCCAATACGCAAACCGCCTCTCCCCGCGCGTTGGCCG
ATTCATTAATGCAGCAAGCTCATGGCTGACTAATTTTTTTTATTTATGCAGAGGCCGAGGCCGCCTCGGC
CTCTGAGCTATTCCAGAAGTAGTGAGGAGGCTTTTTTGGAGGCCTAGGCTTTTGCAAAAAGCTCCCCGTG
GCACGACAGGTTTCCCGACTGGAAAGCGGGCAGTGAGCGCAACGCAATTAATGTGAGTTAGCTCACTCAT
TAGGCACCCCAGGCTTTACACTTTATGCTTCCGGCTCGTATGTTGTGTGGAATTGTGAGCGGATAACAAT
TTCACACAGGAAACAGCTATGACATGATTACGAATTTCACAAATAAAGCATTTTTTTCACTGCATTCTAG
TTGTGGTTTGTCCAAACTCATCAATGTATCTTATCATGTCTGGATCAACTGGATAACTCAAGCTAACCAA
AATCATCCCAAACTTCCCACCCCATACCCTATTACCACTGCCAATTACCTGTGGTTTCATTTACTCTAAA
CCTGTGATTCCTCTGAATTATTTTCATTTTAAAGAAATTGTATTTGTTAAATATGTACTACAAACTTAGT
AGT
Features (pLannotate 1.2.2; 24 found; start..end, strand, type, name):
    377..634     +  LTR            5' LTR (truncated): truncated 5' long terminal repeat (LTR) from HIV-1
    681..806     +  misc_feature   HIV-1 Ψ: packaging signal of human immunodeficiency virus type 1
    790..1128    +  CDS            HIV-1 gag (fragment): gag protein from human immunodeficiency virus 1; gag
   1303..1536    +  misc_feature   RRE: The Rev response element (RRE) of HIV-1 allows for Rev-dependent mRNA export from the nucleus to the cytoplasm.
   1913..2013    +  CDS            Rev (fragment): human immunodeficiency virus 1 (HIV-1) Rev protein; rev; enhances nuclear export of unspliced and incompletely spliced viral mRNAs
   2058..2175    +  misc_feature   cPPT/CTS: central polypurine tract and central termination sequence of HIV-1
   2227..2530    +  enhancer       CMV enhancer: human cytomegalovirus immediate early enhancer
   2531..2734    +  promoter       CMV promoter: human cytomegalovirus (CMV) immediate early promoter
   2817..4598    +  CDS            CUL4B (fragment): CUL4B_HUMAN - Also known as KIAA0695. Experimental evidence at protein level: Swiss-Prot protein existence level 1. Core component of multiple cullin-RING-based E3 ubiquitin- protein ligase complexes which mediate the ubiquitination and subsequent proteasomal degradation of target proteins. The functional specificity of the E3 ubiquitin-protein ligase complex depends on the variable substrate recognition subunit. CUL4B may act within the complex as a scaffold protein, contributing to catalysis through positioning of the substrate and the ubiquitin-conjugating enzyme. Plays a role as part of th
   4602..4622    +  CDS            FLAG (fragment): FLAG® epitope tag, followed by an enterokinase cleavage site
   4653..5241    +  misc_feature   WPRE: woodchuck hepatitis virus posttranscriptional regulatory element
   5249..5314    +  CDS            nef (fragment): NEF_HV1Z2 - Experimental evidence at protein level: Swiss-Prot protein existence level 1. Extracellular Nef protein targets CD4(+) T-lymphocytes for apoptosis by interacting with CXCR4 surface receptors. From Human immunodeficiency virus type 1 group M subtype D (isolate Z2/CDC-Z34) (HIV-1).
   5316..5549    +  LTR            3' LTR (ΔU3): self-inactivating 3' long terminal repeat (LTR) from HIV-1
   5754..5858    +  promoter       AmpR promoter: bla
   5859..6719    +  CDS            AmpR: β-lactamase; bla; confers resistance to ampicillin, carbenicillin, and related antibiotics
   6890..7478    +  rep_origin     ori: high-copy-number ColE1/pMB1/pBR322/pUC origin of replication
   7661..7715    +  CDS            lacI (fragment): lac repressor; lacI; The lac repressor binds to the lac operator to inhibit transcription in E. coli. This inhibition can be relieved by adding lactose or isopropyl-β-D-thiogalactopyranoside (IPTG).
   7721..7814    +  rep_origin     SV40 ori (fragment): SV40 origin of replication
   7839..7876    +  CDS            lacI (fragment): lac repressor; lacI; The lac repressor binds to the lac operator to inhibit transcription in E. coli. This inhibition can be relieved by adding lactose or isopropyl-β-D-thiogalactopyranoside (IPTG).
   7889..7910    +  protein_bind   CAP binding site: CAP binding activates transcription in the presence of cAMP. E. coli catabolite activator protein
   7925..7955    +  promoter       lac promoter: promoter for the E. coli lac operon
   7963..7979    +  protein_bind   lac operator: The lac repressor binds to the lac operator to inhibit transcription in E. coli. This inhibition can be relieved by adding lactose or isopropyl-β-D-thiogalactopyranoside (IPTG). lac repressor encoded by lacI
   8013..8096    +  polyA_signal   SV40 poly(A) signal (fragment): SV40 polyadenylation signal
   8263..329     +  CDS            nef (fragment) (across the origin): NEF_HV1BR - Experimental evidence at protein level: Swiss-Prot protein existence level 1. Extracellular Nef protein targets CD4(+) T-lymphocytes for apoptosis by interacting with CXCR4 surface receptors (PubMed:14990729). From Human immunodeficiency virus type 1 group M subtype B (isolate BRU/LAI) (HIV-1).
