[The description below was written by a language model from this plasmid's Addgene catalogue record and pLannotate feature annotations shown in this document.]
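Description:
pHAGE DN Cullin4B is an HIV-1-derived, self-inactivating lentiviral expression plasmid built on the pHAGE backbone, carrying a dominant-negative form of human CUL4B. It is maintained in E. coli through a high-copy ColE1/pUC-type origin and the β-lactamase gene conferring ampicillin resistance. The recombination-deficient Stbl3 strain is listed, a common choice for plasmids with repeated LTRs. The viral portion contains a truncated 5' LTR, the Ψ packaging signal with an adjoining gag fragment, the Rev response element for Rev-dependent nuclear export of the genomic RNA, the cPPT/CTS element, and a ΔU3 3' LTR that inactivates LTR promoter activity after integration. Because the structural and enzymatic viral genes are absent apart from short remnants (gag, rev, nef fragments), particle production depends on packaging functions supplied in trans.

Between the cPPT and the 3' LTR, the CMV immediate-early enhancer and promoter drive the insert, which was introduced by Gateway cloning. The annotated CUL4B coding region is only a fragment of about 1.8 kb, followed directly by a partial match to a FLAG epitope, suggesting a C-terminally tagged truncated protein. This fits the "DN" designation, although the record does not state which residues are retained or how the dominant-negative effect arises. A WPRE downstream of the cassette enhances transcript stability and expression. No mammalian selection marker or fluorescent reporter is annotated. The sequenced record totals 8,263 nt, so the catalogue's 8,000 bp backbone figure appears to be approximate. The associated publication concerns global identification of cullin-RING ligase substrates, consistent with using this vector to interfere with CUL4B-based E3 ubiquitin ligase activity in transduced mammalian cells.
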