Addgene plasmid #41915: pHAGE DN Cullin4B
Depositing lab: Stephen Elledge. Depositing organization: Harvard Medical School. Publication: Global identification of modular cullin-RING ligase substrates. Emanuele MJ, Elia AE, Xu Q, Thoma CR, Izhar L, Leng Y, Guo A, Chen YN, Rush J, Hsu PW, Yen HC, Elledge SJ. Cell. 2011 Oct 14;147(2):459-74. doi: 10.1016/j.cell.2011.09.019. Epub 2011 Sep 29. PubMed 21963094.
Backbone
  Vector backbone: pHAGE
  Backbone size w/o insert (bp): 8000
  Vector type: Lentiviral
Growth in bacteria
  Bacterial resistance: Ampicillin, 100 μg/mL
  Growth temperature: 37°C
  Growth strain: Stbl3
  Copy number: High Copy
Gene/Insert
  Gene/Insert name: CUL4B (alt name: ENSG00000158290)
  Species: H. sapiens (human)
  GenBank ID: NM_003588
  Entrez Gene: CUL4B (a.k.a. CUL-4B, MRXHF2, MRXS15, MRXSC, SFM2)
  Cloning method: Gateway Cloning
  Sequencing primers: 5′ CMV-F
Terms and licenses: Academic/Nonprofit Terms; Industry Terms: Not Available to Industry
How to cite: pHAGE DN Cullin4B was a gift from Stephen Elledge (Addgene plasmid # 41915 ; http://n2t.net/addgene:41915 ; RRID:Addgene_41915)
