>Addgene plasmid #41915 | pHAGE DN Cullin4B | addgene partial sequence | sequence record 62175 | CMV-F 5'-CGCAAATGGGCGGTAGGCGTG-3'
AGCAGAGCTCGTTTAGTGAACCGTCAGATCGCCTGGAGACGCCATCCACGCTGTTTTGACCTCCATAGAA
GACACCGGCGGCCGATCCACCATGATGTCACAGTCATCTGGATCAGGAGATGGGAATGATGATGAGGCTA
CTACCTCTAAAGACGGTGGTTTTTCTTCCCCCAGTCCCTCAGCTGCTGCTGCTGCTCAGGAGGTCAGATC
TGCCACTGATGGTAATACCAGCACCACTCCGCCCACCTCTGCCAAGAAGAGAAAGTTAAACAGCAGCAGC
AGTAGCAGCAGTAACAGTAGTAACGAGAGAGAAGACTTTGATTCCACCTCTTCCTCCTCTTCCACTCCTC
CTTTACAACCCAGGGATTCGGCATCCCCTTCAACCTCGTCCTTCTGCCTGGGGGTTTCAGTGGCTGCTTC
CAGCCACGTACCGATACAGAAGAAGCTGCGTTTTGAAGACACCCTGGAGTTTGTAGGGTTTGATGCGAAG
ATGGCTGAGGAATCCTCCTCCTCCTCCTCCTCATCTTCACCAACTGCTGCAACATCTCAGCAGCAGCAAC
TTAAAAATAAGAGTATATTAATCTCTTCTGTGGCTTCGGTGCATCATGCAAACGGCCTAGCCAAATCTTC
TACCACCGTCTCTAGCTTTGCTAACAGCAAACCTGGCTCTGCTAAGAAGTTAGTGATCAAGAACTTTAAA
GATAAGCCTAAATTACCAGAAAACTACACAGATGAAACCTGGCAAAAACTGAAAGAAGCAGTGGAAGCTA
TTCAGAATAGTACTTCAATTAAGTACAATTTAGAAGAACTCTACCAGGCTGTAGAAAATCT
